>Addgene plasmid #207717 | qTAG-C-3xFLAG-Blast | addgene full sequence | sequence record 413774 | Addgene NGS Result
TCGCGCGTTTCGGTGATGACGGTGAAAACCTCTGACACATGCAGCTCCCGGAGACGGTCACAGCTTGTCT
GTAAGCGGATGCCGGGAGCAGACAAGCCCGTCAGGGCGCGTCAGCGGGTGTTGGCGGGTGTCGGGGCTGG
CTTAACTATGCGGCATCAGAGCAGATTGTACTGAGAGTGCACCATATGCGGTGTGAAATACCGCACAGAT
GCGTAAGGAGAAAATACCGCATCAGGCGCCATTCGCCATTCAGGCTGCGCAACTGTTGGGAAGGGCGATC
GGTGCGGGCCTCTTCGCTATTACGCCAGCTGGCGAAAGGGGGATGTGCTGCAAGGCGATTAAGTTGGGTA
ACGCCAGGGTTTTCCCAGTCACGACGTTGTAAAACGACGGCCAGTGAATTCGGAGGAAGCGGAGGATCTG
GCGGTACCGGTGGAGGCGGATCTGATTACAAGGATGACGACGATAAGGACTATAAGGACGATGATGACAA
GGACTACAAAGATGATGACGATAAAGGAGGTGGCGGATCAACGCGTTACCGTTCGTATAGCATACATTAT
ACGAAGTTATCTGGATCCGGAGCTACTAACTTCAGCCTGCTGAAGCAGGCCGGAGACGTGGAGGAGAACC
CTGGACCTTCTAGAATGGCCAAGCCTTTGTCTCAAGAAGAATCCACCCTCATTGAAAGAGCAACGGCTAC
AATCAACAGCATCCCCATCTCTGAAGACTACAGCGTCGCCAGCGCAGCTCTCTCTAGCGACGGCCGCATC
TTCACTGGTGTCAATGTATATCATTTTACTGGGGGACCTTGTGCAGAACTCGTGGTGCTGGGCACTGCTG
CTGCTGCGGCAGCTGGCAACCTGACTTGTATCGTCGCGATCGGAAATGAGAACAGGGGCATCTTGAGCCC
CTGCGGACGGTGCCGACAGGTGCTTCTCGATCTGCATCCTGGGATCAAAGCCATAGTGAAGGACAGTGAT
GGACAGCCGACGGCAGTTGGGATTCGTGAATTGCTGCCCTCTGGTTATGTGTGGGAGGGCCCCGGGATAA
CTTCGTATAGCATACATTATACGAACGGTAGCCTCGAGACCGGTAAGAGCAAGTGAAAGCTTGGCGTAAT
CATGGTCATAGCTGTTTCCTGTGTGAAATTGTTATCCGCTCACAATTCCACACAACATACGAGCCGGAAG
CATAAAGTGTAAAGCCTGGGGTGCCTAATGAGTGAGCTAACTCACATTAATTGCGTTGCGCTCACTGCCC
GCTTTCCAGTCGGGAAACCTGTCGTGCCAGCTGCATTAATGAATCGGCCAACGCGCGGGGAGAGGCGGTT
TGCGTATTGGGCGCTCTTCCGCTTCCTCGCTCACTGACTCGCTGCGCTCGGTCGTTCGGCTGCGGCGAGC
GGTATCAGCTCACTCAAAGGCGGTAATACGGTTATCCACAGAATCAGGGGATAACGCAGGAAAGAACATG
TGAGCAAAAGGCCAGCAAAAGGCCAGGAACCGTAAAAAGGCCGCGTTGCTGGCGTTTTTCCATAGGCTCC
GCCCCCCTGACGAGCATCACAAAAATCGACGCTCAAGTCAGAGGTGGCGAAACCCGACAGGACTATAAAG
ATACCAGGCGTTTCCCCCTGGAAGCTCCCTCGTGCGCTCTCCTGTTCCGACCCTGCCGCTTACCGGATAC
CTGTCCGCCTTTCTCCCTTCGGGAAGCGTGGCGCTTTCTCATAGCTCACGCTGTAGGTATCTCAGTTCGG
TGTAGGTCGTTCGCTCCAAGCTGGGCTGTGTGCACGAACCCCCCGTTCAGCCCGACCGCTGCGCCTTATC
CGGTAACTATCGTCTTGAGTCCAACCCGGTAAGACACGACTTATCGCCACTGGCAGCAGCCACTGGTAAC
AGGATTAGCAGAGCGAGGTATGTAGGCGGTGCTACAGAGTTCTTGAAGTGGTGGCCTAACTACGGCTACA
CTAGAAGAACAGTATTTGGTATCTGCGCTCTGCTGAAGCCAGTTACCTTCGGAAAAAGAGTTGGTAGCTC
TTGATCCGGCAAACAAACCACCGCTGGTAGCGGTGGTTTTTTTGTTTGCAAGCAGCAGATTACGCGCAGA
AAAAAAGGATCTCAAGAAGATCCTTTGATCTTTTCTACGGGGTCTGACGCTCAGTGGAACGAAAACTCAC
GTTAAGGGATTTTGGTCATGAGATTATCAAAAAGGATCTTCACCTAGATCCTTTTAAATTAAAAATGAAG
TTTTAAATCAATCTAAAGTATATATGAGTAAACTTGGTCTGACAGTTACCAATGCTTAATCAGTGAGGCA
CCTATCTCAGCGATCTGTCTATTTCGTTCATCCATAGTTGCCTGACTCCCCGTCGTGTAGATAACTACGA
TACGGGAGGGCTTACCATCTGGCCCCAGTGCTGCAATGATACCGCGAGACCCACGCTCACCGGCTCCAGA
TTTATCAGCAATAAACCAGCCAGCCGGAAGGGCCGAGCGCAGAAGTGGTCCTGCAACTTTATCCGCCTCC
ATCCAGTCTATTAATTGTTGCCGGGAAGCTAGAGTAAGTAGTTCGCCAGTTAATAGTTTGCGCAACGTTG
TTGCCATTGCTACAGGCATCGTGGTGTCACGCTCGTCGTTTGGTATGGCTTCATTCAGCTCCGGTTCCCA
ACGATCAAGGCGAGTTACATGATCCCCCATGTTGTGCAAAAAAGCGGTTAGCTCCTTCGGTCCTCCGATC
GTTGTCAGAAGTAAGTTGGCCGCAGTGTTATCACTCATGGTTATGGCAGCACTGCATAATTCTCTTACTG
TCATGCCATCCGTAAGATGCTTTTCTGTGACTGGTGAGTACTCAACCAAGTCATTCTGAGAATAGTGTAT
GCGGCGACCGAGTTGCTCTTGCCCGGCGTCAATACGGGATAATACCGCGCCACATAGCAGAACTTTAAAA
GTGCTCATCATTGGAAAACGTTCTTCGGGGCGAAAACTCTCAAGGATCTTACCGCTGTTGAGATCCAGTT
CGATGTAACCCACTCGTGCACCCAACTGATCTTCAGCATCTTTTACTTTCACCAGCGTTTCTGGGTGAGC
AAAAACAGGAAGGCAAAATGCCGCAAAAAAGGGAATAAGGGCGACACGGAAATGTTGAATACTCATACTC
TTCCTTTTTCAATATTATTGAAGCATTTATCAGGGTTATTGTCTCATGAGCGGATACATATTTGAATGTA
TTTAGAAAAATAAACAAATAGGGGTTCCGCGCACATTTCCCCGAAAAGTGCCACCTGACGTCTAAGAAAC
CATTATTATCATGACATTAACCTATAAAAATAGGCGTATCACGAGGCCCTTTCGTC
Features (pLannotate 1.2.2; 14 found; start..end, strand, type, name):
    137..236     +  misc_feature   bom (fragment): basis of mobility region from pBR322
    242..399     -  CDS            lacZα (fragment): LacZα fragment of β-galactosidase; lacZ fragment
    444..515     +  CDS            3xFLAG: three tandem FLAG® epitope tags
    537..570     +  protein_bind   lox71: Left element (LE) mutant of loxP (Araki et al., 2010). Cre-mediated recombination occurs in the 8-bp core sequence (GCATACAT). Cre recombinase
    645..1040    +  CDS            BSD: blasticidin S deaminase; Aspergillus terreus BSD; confers resistance to blasticidin
   1047..1080    +  protein_bind   lox66: Right element (RE) mutant of loxP (Araki et al., 2010). Cre-mediated recombination occurs in the 8-bp core sequence (GCATACAT). Cre recombinase
   1149..1165    -  protein_bind   lac operator: The lac repressor binds to the lac operator to inhibit transcription in E. coli. This inhibition can be relieved by adding lactose or isopropyl-β-D-thiogalactopyranoside (IPTG). lac repressor encoded by lacI
   1173..1203    -  promoter       lac promoter: promoter for the E. coli lac operon
   1218..1239    -  protein_bind   CAP binding site: CAP binding activates transcription in the presence of cAMP. E. coli catabolite activator protein
   1252..1344    -  CDS            lacI (fragment): lac repressor; lacI; The lac repressor binds to the lac operator to inhibit transcription in E. coli. This inhibition can be relieved by adding lactose or isopropyl-β-D-thiogalactopyranoside (IPTG).
   1527..2115    -  rep_origin     ori: high-copy-number ColE1/pMB1/pBR322/pUC origin of replication
   2286..3146    -  CDS            AmpR: β-lactamase; bla; confers resistance to ampicillin, carbenicillin, and related antibiotics
   3147..3251    -  promoter       AmpR promoter: bla
   3346..35      +  CDS            rop (fragment) (across the origin): Rop protein, which maintains plasmids at low copy number; rop
