[The description below was written by a language model from this plasmid's Addgene catalogue record and pLannotate feature annotations shown in this document.]
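Description:
qTAG-C-3xFLAG-Blast is an empty donor plasmid from the qTAG system for CRISPR-based endogenous tagging, built on a pUC19 backbone. It is propagated in E. coli as a high-copy plasmid through the ColE1/pUC-type origin and selected with ampicillin via the β-lactamase gene and its own promoter. The remaining bacterial annotations (lac promoter, lac operator, CAP binding site, and fragments of lacZα, lacI, bom and rop) are remnants of the cloning vector and play no role in the tagging function.

The payload is a compact, promoterless cassette intended for in-frame insertion at the C-terminus of a target gene. It consists of a 3xFLAG epitope tag followed by a blasticidin S deaminase (BSD) coding sequence. According to the catalogue entry the two are joined by a 2A peptide, although this element is not separately annotated in the feature table. Because no mammalian promoter is annotated, blasticidin resistance is expected to depend on correct integration into an expressed locus, where the 2A element would release the resistance protein from the FLAG-tagged endogenous protein. The BSD segment is flanked by lox71 and lox66 sites in the same orientation, an arrangement that should allow Cre recombinase to excise the selection marker after edited cells have been isolated.

As supplied, the plasmid carries no gene insert or homology arms. Users add arms matching their locus of interest on either side of the cassette, then deliver the donor with a CRISPR nuclease to mammalian cells for homology-directed knock-in. The resulting tagged protein is suited to standard FLAG-based detection or purification.
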