Addgene plasmid #207717: qTAG-C-3xFLAG-Blast
Purpose: (Empty Backbone) Empty C-terminus donor cassette. Integrate homology arms to target the C-terminus insertion of a 3xFLAG-2A-Blast cassette
Depositing lab: Laurence Pelletier. Depositing organization: Sinai Health System. Publication: qTAG: an adaptable plasmid scaffold for CRISPR-based endogenous tagging. Philip R, Sharma A, Matellan L, Erpf AC, Hsu WH, Tkach JM, Wyatt HDM, Pelletier L. EMBO J. 2024 Dec 12. doi: 10.1038/s44318-024-00337-5. PubMed 39668248.
Backbone
  Vector backbone: pUC19
  Backbone manufacturer: Invitrogen
  Backbone size (bp): 2686
  Vector type: Mammalian Expression, CRISPR ; Donor Cassette
  Selectable markers: Blasticidin
Growth in bacteria
  Bacterial resistance: Ampicillin, 100 μg/mL
  Growth temperature: 37°C
  Growth strain: DH5alpha
  Copy number: High Copy
Gene/Insert
  Gene/Insert name: None
Terms and licenses: Academic/Nonprofit Terms; Industry Terms: Not Available to Industry
Depositor comments: Please visit https://www.biorxiv.org/content/10.1101/2023.11.01.565029v3 for bioRxiv preprint.
How to cite: qTAG-C-3xFLAG-Blast was a gift from Laurence Pelletier (Addgene plasmid # 207717 ; http://n2t.net/addgene:207717 ; RRID:Addgene_207717)
